>Addgene plasmid #210162 | pRH3057 | addgene full sequence | sequence record 416305 | Addgene NGS Result
GCTGCTTGGCGGTCGAGTTTATCATTATCAATACTGCCATTTCAAAGAATACGTAAATAATTAATAGTAG
TGATTTTCCTAACTTTATTTAGTCAAAAAATTAGCCTTTTAATTCTGCTGTAACCCGTACATGCCCAAAA
TAGGGGGCGGGTTACACAGAATATATAACATCGTAGGTGTCTGGGTGAACAGTTTATTCCTGGCATCCAC
TAAATATAATGGAGCCCGCTTTTTAAGCTGGCATCCAGAAAAAAAAAGAATCCCAGCACCAAAATATTGT
TTTCTTCACCAACCATCAGTTCATAGGTCCATTCTCTTAGCGCAACTACAGAGAACAGGGGCACAAACAG
GCAAAAAACGGGCACAACCTCAATGGAGTGATGCAACCTGCCTGGAGTAAATGATGACACAAGGCAATTG
ACCCACGCATGTATCTATCTCATTTTCTTACACCTTCTATTACCTTCTGCTCTCTCTGATTTGGAAAAAG
CTGAAAAAAAAGGTTGAAACCAGTTCCCTGAAATTATTCCCCTACTTGACTAATAAGTATATAAAGACGG
TAGGTATTGATTGTAATTCTGTAAATCTATTTCTTAAACTTCTTAAATTCTACTTTTATAGTTAGTCTTT
TTTTTAGTTTTAAAACACCAAGAACTTAGTTTCGACGGATCTGCAGGAATTCGATATCAAGCTTATCGAT
ACCGTCGACCTCGAGAATGGCTGCCGTCACATTACATCTAAGAGCTGAAACTAAACCCCTAGAGGCACGT
GCTGCCTTAACACCTACCACGGTTAAAAAACTGATAGCTAAGGGCTTCAAAGATTATGTAGAGGACAGTC
CACAATCTACTTTCAATATTAACGAATATCGTCAAGCAGGTGCCATTATAGTGCCTGCAGGTTCATGGAA
AACCGCTCCACGCGACAGAATCATTATAGGTTTGAAGGAAATGCCTGAAACCGATACTTTCCCTCTAGTC
CACGAACACATCCAGTTTGCTCACTGCTACAAAGACCAAGCTGGGTGGCAAAATGTCCTTATGAGATTTA
TTAAGGGACACGGTACTCTATATGATTTGGAATTTTTGGAAAATGACCAAGGTAGAAGAGTTGCTGCCTT
TGGATTTTACGCTGGGTTCGCAGGTGCAGCCCTTGGTGTAAGAGACTGGGCATTCAAGCAAACGCATTCT
GACGATGAAGACTTGCCTGCAGTGTCGCCTTACCCCAATGAAAAGGCATTGGTTAAAGATGTTACCAAAG
ATTATAAAGAAGCCTTAGCCACCGGAGCCAGAAAGCCAACCGTGTTAATCATTGGTGCGCTAGGAAGATG
TGGTTCCGGTGCCATCGATCTGTTGCACAAAGTTGGTATTCCAGATGCTAACATATTAAAATGGGATATC
AAAGAAACTTCCCGTGGTGGTCCCTTTGACGAAATTCCACAAGCTGATATTTTTATCAATTGTATATATC
TATCGAAGCCAATTGCTCCTTTCACTAACATGGAGAAACTGAATAATCCTAACAGAAGACTAAGGACCGT
GGTGGACGTATCAGCAGACACTACCAACCCTCACAACCCCATCCCAATATACACTGTGGCTACTGTGTTT
AACAAACCTACCGTTCTGGTACCTACCACTGCCGGGCCTAAATTATCTGTCATCTCTATTGATCACTTGC
CTTCTTTGCTGCCAAGAGAAGCTTCAGAATTTTTCTCTCATGATCTCTTACCATCTTTAGAGCTCCTACC
TCAAAGAAAAACTGCTCCTGTCTGGGTTAGAGCCAAGAAATTGTTCGATAGACATTGCGCTCGTGTTAAA
AGATCTTCAAGATTGGGTCGACGGATCCCCGGGTTAATTAACAGTAAAGGAGAAGAACTTTTCACTGGAG
TTGTCCCAATTCTTGTTGAATTAGATGGTGATGTTAATGGGCACAAATTTTCTGTCAGTGGAGAGGGTGA
AGGTGATGCAACATACGGAAAACTTACCCTTAAATTTATTTGCACTACTGGAAAACTACCTGTTCCATGG
CCAACACTTGTCACTACTTTCACTTATGGTGTTCAATGCTTTTCAAGATACCCAGATCATATGAAACGGC
ATGACTTTTTCAAGAGTGCCATGCCCGAAGGTTATGTACAGGAAAGAACTATATTTTTCAAAGATGACGG
GAACTACAAGACACGTGCTGAAGTCAAGTTTGAAGGTGATACCCTTGTTAATAGAATCGAGTTAAAAGGT
ATTGATTTTAAAGAAGATGGAAACATTCTTGGACACAAATTGGAATACAACTATAACTCACACAATGTAT
ACATCATGGCAGACAAACAAAAGAATGGAATCAAAGTTAACTTCAAAATTAGACACAACATTGAAGATGG
AAGCGTTCAACTAGCAGACCATTATCAACAAAATACTCCAATTGGCGATGGCCCTGTCCTTTTACCAGAC
AACCATTACCTGTCCACACAATCTGCCCTTTCGAAAGATCCCAACGAAAAGAGAGACCACATGGTCCTTC
TTGAGTTTGTAACAGCTGCTGGGATTACACATGGCATGGATGAACTATACAAATAGGGCGCGCCACTTCT
AAATAAGCGAATTTCTTATGATTTATGATTTTTATTATTAAATAAGTTATAAAAAAAATAAGTGTATACA
AATTTTAAAGTGACTCTTAGGTTTTAAAACGAAAATTCTTATTCTTGAGTAACTCTTTCCTGTAGGTCAG
GTTGCTTTCTCAGGTATAGTATGAGGTCGCTCTTATTGACCACACCTCTACCGGCAGCCCTATAGTGAGT
CGTATTACGCGCGCTCACTGGCCGTCGTTTTACAACGTCGTGACTGGGAAAACCCTGGCGTTACCCAACT
TAATCGCCTTGCAGCACATCCCCCTTTCGCCAGCTGGCGTAATAGCGAAGAGGCCCGCACCGATCGCCCT
TCCCAACAGTTGCGCAGCCTGAATGGCGAATGG
[124 nt withheld, positions 2974-3097]
C
[91 nt withheld, positions 3099-3189]
A
[49 nt withheld, positions 3191-3239]
CCTTTGACGTTGGAGTCCACGTTCTTT
[37 nt withheld, positions 3267-3303]
ACCCTATCTCGGTCTATTCTTTTGATTTATAAGGGATTTTGCCGATTTCGGCCTATTGGTTAAAAAATGA
GCTGATTTAACAAAAATTTAACGCGAATTTTAACAAAATATTAACGCTTACAATTTCCTGATGCGGTATT
TTCTCCTTACGCATCTGTGCGGTATTTCACACCGCATAGATCTTATGTATGAAATTCTTAAAAAAGGACA
CCTGTAAGCGTTGATTTCTATGTATGAAGTCCACATTTGATGTAATCATAACAAAGCCTAAAAAATAGGT
ATATCATTTTATAATTATTTGCTGTACAAGTATATCAATAAACTTATATATTACTTGTTTTCTAGATAAG
CTTCGTAACCGACAGTTTCTAACTTTTGTGCTTTGACAAGAACTTCTTCTTCTTGCTTTAATAAAAACTG
TTCCATTTTCGTTGTATAACTTGAATCATAAGCGCCAAGCAGTCTGACAGCCAACAGCGCAGCGTTCGTA
CTATTATTAATAGCGACGGTAGCTACTGGAACACCTCTAGGCATTTGCACAATTGAATGTAAAGAATCTA
CTCCATCTAGACAAGAACCTTTTACGGGCACACCGATGACAGGAAGTGGTGTCATTGCAGCCACCATACC
TGGCAAGTGAGCAGCCCCACCAGCTCCAGCGATAATTGTTTTAATTCCACGCTTGCTTGCGGAAATAGCA
TATGCTGACATCCTATGTGGAGTTCTATGAGCAGAGACTATTGTCACTTCAAATGGAACGCCAAAATCTT
TTAAAACCGCACATGCGGCAGACATTACCGGCAAGTCAGAGTCTGATCCCATGATGATTCCAACCAATGG
TTTGACCATTGCTTCCAAGTCCAACTTTTGAGCGACAGAGATTTTGATTGGAATATCAGTTCTACCTGTA
ATGTAGTTCAGCCTTTGTTCACATTCCGCCATACTGGAGGCAATAATATTTATGTGACCTACTTTTCTGT
TAGGTCTAGACTCTTTTCCATATAAGTACACTGAGGAACCTGGAGTCGCCAATGCTCTTTCGCAAGTTTC
TAGCTCTTTATCTTTTGTATGTTTGTCTCCAAGAACATTTAGCATAATGGCGTTCGTTGTAATGGTGGAG
AAAGATGTGAAATTCTTTGGCATTGGCAAATCCAATATTGATCTCAAATGAGCTTCAAATTGAGAAGTGA
CGCAAGCATCAATGGTATAATGTCCAGAGTTGTGAGGCCTTGGGGCAATTTCGTTAATAAGCAATTCCCC
TGTTTCTAAATAGAACATTTCCACACCAAATATACCACAACCGGGAAAAGATTTGATTGCATTTTCTGCC
AACAACTTCGCCTTAAGTTGAACGGAGTCCGGAACTCTAGCAGGCGCATAACATAAGTCACAAATATTGT
CCTTGTGGATAGTCTCTACAATTGGGTAAGAAAACACTAAACCGTTAACAGACCTCACAATCATGACTGC
TAATTCTTTAGTAAATGGTGCCCATTTTTCGGCGTACAAAGGACGATCCTTCAGTACTTCCAAAGCTTCC
GGAATCATTTCCTTATTCTTTACAACGAAGTTACCTCTTCCATCGTATGCCAAAGTCCTCGACTTCAAGA
CGAATGGAAAACCCAAATCTCTTCCAACATTCAATAGGGACGTCTCACTGGCTTGTTCCACAGGAACACT
TTGGGTAACTGCTATACCATTTTTGATTAAATGCTCTTTTTGAATATATTTGTCTTGTATCAATCTGATT
GTTTCTGGAGAAGGGTAAATTTTTAATTTGGGATGTTTTACTTGAAGATTCTTTAGTGTAGGAACATCAA
CATGCTCAATCTCAATCGTTAGCACATCACATTTTTCAGCTAGTTTTTCGATATCAAGAGGATTGGAAAA
GGAGCCATTAACGTGGTCATTGGAGTTGCTTATTTGTTTGGCAGGAGAATTTTCAGCATCTAGTATTACC
GTCTTAATGTTGAGCCTGTTTGCTGCCTCAACAATCATACGTCCCAATTGTCCCCCTCCTAATATACCAA
CTGTTCTAGAATCCATACTTGATTGTTTTGTCCGATTTTCTTGTTTTTCTTGATTGTTATAGTAGGATGT
ACTTAGAAGAGAGATCCAACGATTTTACGCACCAATTTATACATGAAATGCTCCATAATATTGTCCATTT
AGTTCTTAATAAAAGGTCAGCAAGAGTCAATCACTTAGTATTACCCGGTTCGTAGCCATGCAACAAGAGT
CATTTGTCAGCATAGCTGTAATAATCAATCATGACGTAAGAAATGTATCATAATTAAAAGTTGTTAAAGA
TGTCAGTGTTATGTTGGTGTTACAAAATTCTCGGCTTCTCACTAATATTTAATATCTCTTAAATTTTATC
TGTCTTTGATTCTTTTAAGAAAAGTTATGTATTATTCAAGAATTAATTCAGATCTATTCTTTTGATTTAT
AAGGGATTTTGCCGATTTCGGCCTATTGGTTAAAAAATGAGCTGATTTAACAAAAATTTAACGCGAATTT
TAACAAAATATTAACGCTTACAATTTCCTGATGCGGTATTTTCTCCTTACGCATCTGTGCGGTATTTCAC
ACCGCATATGGTGCACTCTCAGTACAATCTGCTCTGATGCCGCATAGTTAAGCCAGCCCCGACACCCGCC
AACACCCGCTGACGCGCCCTGACGGGCTTGTCTGCTCCCGGCATCCGCTTACAGACAAGCTGTGACCGTC
TCCGGGAGCTGCATGTGTCAGAGGTTTTCACCGTCATCACCGAAACGCGCGAGACGAAAGGGCCTCGTGA
TACGCCTATTTTTATAGGTTAATGTCATGATCTTTTTGTGTGGTGCCCTCCTCCTTGTCAATATTAATGT
TAAAGTGCAATTCTTTTTCCTTATCACGTTGAGCCATTAGTATCAATTTGCTTACCTGTATTCCTTTACA
TCCTCCTTTTTCTCCTTCTTGATAAATGTATGTAGATTGCGTATATAGTTTCGTCTACCCTATGAACATA
TTCCATTTTGTAATTTCGTGTCGTTTCTATTATGAATTTCATTTATAAAGTTTATGTACAAATATCATAA
AAAAAGAGAATCTTTTTAAGCAAGGATTTTCTTAACTTCTTCGGCGACAGCATCACCGACTTCGGTGGTA
CTGTTGGAACCACCTAAATCACCAGTTCTGATACCTGCATCCAAAACCTTTTTAACTGCATCTTCAATGG
CCTTACCTTCTTCAGGCAAGTTCAATGACAATTTCAACATCATTGCAGCAGACAAGATAGTGGCGATAGG
GTTGACCTTATTCTTTGGCAAATCTGGAGCAGAACCGTGGCATGGTTCGTACAAACCAAATGCGGTGTTC
TTGTCTGGCAAAGAGGCCAAGGACGCAGATGGCAACAAACCCAAGGAACCTGGGATAACGGAGGCTTCAT
CGGAGATGATATCACCAAACATGTTGCTGGTGATTATAATACCATTTAGGTGGGTTGGGTTCTTAACTAG
GATCATGGCGGCAGAATCAATCAATTGATGTTGAACCTTCAATGTAGGGAATTCGTTCTTGATGGTTTCC
TCCACAGTTTTTCTCCATAATCTTGAAGAGGCCAAAACATTAGCTTTATCCAAGGACCAAATAGGCAATG
GTGGCTCATGTTGTAGGGCCATGAAAGCGGCCATTCTTGTGATTCTTTGCACTTCTGGAACGGTGTATTG
TTCACTATCCCAAGCGACACCATCACCATCGTCTTCCTTTCTCTTACCAAAGTAAATACCTCCCACTAAT
TCTCTGACAACAACGAAGTCAGTACCTTTAGCAAATTGTGGCTTGATTGGAGATAAGTCTAAAAGAGAGT
CGGATGCAAAGTTACATGGTCTTAAGTTGGCGTACAATTGAAGTTCTTTACGGATTTTTAGTAAACCTTG
TTCAGGTCTAACACTACCGGTACCCCATTTAGGACCACCCACAGCACCTAACAAAACGGCATCAGCCTTC
TTGGAGGCTTCCAGCGCCTCATCTGGAAGTGGAACACCTGTAGCATCGATAGCAGCACCACCAATTAAAT
GATTTTCGAAATCGAACTTGACATTGGAACGAACATCAGAAATAGCTTTAAGAACCTTAATGGCTTCGGC
TGTGATTTCTTGACCAACGTGGTCACCTGGCAAAACGACGATCTTCTTAGGGGCAGACATTAGAATGGTA
TATCCTTGAAATATATATATATATATTGCTGAAATGTAAAAGGTAAGAAAAGTTAGAAAGTAAGACGATT
GCTAACCACCTATTGGAAAAAACAATAGGTCCTTAAATAATATTGTCAACTTCAAGTATTGTGATGCAAG
CATTTAGTCATGAACGCTTCTCTATTCTATATGAAAAGCCGGTTCCGGCGCTCTCACCTTTCCTTTTTCT
CCCAATTTTTCAGTTGAAAAAGGTATATGCGTCAGGCGACCTCTGAAATTAACAAAAAATTTCCAGTCAT
CGAATTTGATTCTGTGCGATAGCGCCCCTGTGTGTTCTCGTTATGTTGAGGAAAAAAATAATGGTTGCTA
AGAGATTCGAACTCTTGCATCTTACGATACCTGAGTATTCCCACAGTTAACTGCGGTCAAGATATTTCTT
GAATCAGGCGCCTTAGACCGCTCGGCCAAACAACCAATTACTTGTTGAGAAATAGAGTATAATTATCCTA
TAAATATAACGTTTTTGAACACACATGAACAAGGAAGTACAGGAGACGTCAGGTGGCACTTTTCGGGGAA
ATGTGCGCGGAACCCCTATTTGTTTATTTTTCTAAATACATTCAAATATGTATCCGCTCATGAGACAATA
ACCCTGATAAATGCTTCAATAATATTGAAAAAGGAAGAGTATGAGTATTCAACATTTCCGTGTCGCCCTT
ATTCCCTTTTTTGCGGCATTTTGCCTTCCTGTTTTTGCTCACCCAGAAACGCTGGTGAAAGTAAAAGATG
CTGAAGATCAGTTGGGTGCACGAGTGGGTTACATCGAACTGGATCTCAACAGCGGTAAGATCCTTGAGAG
TTTTCGCCCCGAAGAACGTTTTCCAATGATGAGCACTTTTAAAGTTCTGCTATGTGGCGCGGTATTATCC
CGTATTGACGCCGGGCAAGAGCAACTCGGTCGCCGCATACACTATTCTCAGAATGACTTGGTTGAGTACT
CACCAGTCACAGAAAAGCATCTTACGGATGGCATGACAGTAAGAGAATTATGCAGTGCTGCCATAACCAT
GAGTGATAACACTGCGGCCAACTTACTTCTGACAACGATCGGAGGACCGAAGGAGCTAACCGCTTTTTTG
CACAACATGGGGGATCATGTAACTCGCCTTGATCGTTGGGAACCGGAGCTGAATGAAGCCATACCAAACG
ACGAGCGTGACACCACGATGCCTGTAGCAATGGCAACAACGTTGCGCAAACTATTAACTGGCGAACTACT
TACTCTAGCTTCCCGGCAACAATTAATAGACTGGATGGAGGCGGATAAAGTTGCAGGACCACTTCTGCGC
TCGGCCCTTCCGGCTGGCTGGTTTATTGCTGATAAATCTGGAGCCGGTGAGCGTGGGTCTCGCGGTATCA
TTGCAGCACTGGGGCCAGATGGTAAGCCCTCCCGTATCGTAGTTATCTACACGACGGGGAGTCAGGCAAC
TATGGATGAACGAAATAGACAGATCGCTGAGATAGGTGCCTCACTGATTAAGCATTGGTAACTGTCAGAC
CAAGTTTACTCATATATACTTTAGATTGATTTAAAACTTCATTTTTAATTTAAAAGGATCTAGGTGAAGA
TCCTTTTTGATAATCTCATGACCAAAATCCCTTAACGTGAGTTTTCGTTCCACTGAGCGTCAGACCCCGT
AGAAAAGATCAAAGGATCTTCTTGAGATCCTTTTTTTCTGCGCGTAATCTGCTGCTTGCAAACAAAAAAA
CCACCGCTACCAGCGGTGGTTTGTTTGCCGGATCAAGAGCTACCAACTCTTTTTCCGAAGGTAACTGGCT
TCAGCAGAGCGCAGATACCAAATACTGTTCTTCTAGTGTAGCCGTAGTTAGGCCACCACTTCAAGAACTC
TGTAGCACCGCCTACATACCTCGCTCTGCTAATCCTGTTACCAGTGGCTGCTGCCAGTGGCGATAAGTCG
TGTCTTACCGGGTTGGACTCAAGACGATAGTTACCGGATAAGGCGCAGCGGTCGGGCTGAACGGGGGGTT
CGTGCACACAGCCCAGCTTGGAGCGAACGACCTACACCGAACTGAGATACCTACAGCGTGAGCTATGAGA
AAGCGCCACGCTTCCCGAAGGGAGAAAGGCGGACAGGTATCCGGTAAGCGGCAGGGTCGGAACAGGAGAG
CGCACGAGGGAGCTTCCAGGGGGAAACGCCTGGTATCTTTATAGTCCTGTCGGGTTTCGCCACCTCTGAC
TTGAGCGTCGATTTTTGTGATGCTCGTCAGGGGGGCGGAGCCTATGGAAAAACGCCAGCAACGCGGCCTT
TTTACGGTTCCTGGCCTTTTGCTGGCCTTTTGCTCACATGTTCTTTCCTGCGTTATCCCCTGATTCTGTG
GATAACCGTATTACCGCCTTTGAGTGAGCTGATACCGCTCGCCGCAGCCGAACGACCGAGCGCAGCGAGT
CAGTGAGCGAGGAAGCGGAAGAGCGCCCAATACGCAAACCGCCTCTCCCCGCGCGTTGGCCGATTCATTA
ATGCAGCTGGCACGACAGGTTTCCCGACTGGAAAGCGGGCAGTGAGCGCAACGCAATTAATGTGAGTTAG
CTCACTCATTAGGCACCCCAGGCTTTACACTTTATGCTTCCGGCTCGTATGTTGTGTGGAATTGTGAGCG
GATAACAATTTCACACAGGAAACAGCTATGACCATGATTACGCCAAGCGCGCAATTAACCCTCACTAAAG
GGAACAAAAGCTGGAGCTCCACCGCGGTGGCGGCC
Features (pLannotate 1.2.2; 25 found; start..end, strand, type, name):
     22..665     +  promoter       GAP promoter: S. cerevisiae TDH3; promoter for glyceraldehyde-3-phosphate dehydrogenase
    671..715     +  misc_feature   MCS (fragment): pBluescript multiple cloning site
    717..1835    +  CDS            LYS1: LYS1_YEAST - Experimental evidence at protein level: Swiss-Prot protein existence level 1. Catalyzes the NAD(+)-dependent cleavage of saccharopine to L- lysine and 2-oxoglutarate, the final step in the alpha-aminoadipate (AAA) pathway for lysine biosynthesis. From Saccharomyces cerevisiae (strain ATCC 204508 / S288c) (Baker's yeast).
   1863..2576    +  CDS            GFP: Aequoria victoria green fluorescent protein
   2597..2784    +  terminator     ADH1 terminator: S. cerevisiae ADH1; transcription terminator for the S. cerevisiae alcohol dehydrogenase 1 (ADH1) gene
   2789..2807    -  promoter       T7 promoter: promoter for bacteriophage T7 RNA polymerase
   2815..2970    +  CDS            lacZα (fragment): LacZα fragment of β-galactosidase; lacZ fragment
   2974..3402    +  rep_origin     f1 ori (sequence partly withheld): f1 bacteriophage origin of replication; arrow indicates direction of (+) strand synthesis
   3430..3481    -  misc_feature   bom (fragment): basis of mobility region from pBR322
   3637..5349    -  CDS            ADE2: PUR6_YEAST - Experimental evidence at protein level: Swiss-Prot protein existence level 1. From Saccharomyces cerevisiae (strain ATCC 204508 / S288c) (Baker's yeast).
   5350..5725    -  promoter       ADE2 promoter: S. cerevisiae ADE2
   5736..5849    +  rep_origin     f1 ori (fragment): f1 bacteriophage origin of replication; arrow indicates direction of (+) strand synthesis
   5850..5949    -  misc_feature   bom (fragment): basis of mobility region from pBR322
   6051..6086    -  CDS            rop (fragment): Rop protein, which maintains plasmids at low copy number; rop
   6399..7493    -  CDS            LEU2: 3-isopropylmalate dehydrogenase, required for leucine biosynthesis; S. cerevisiae LEU2; yeast auxotrophic marker
   7494..7901    -  promoter       LEU2 promoter: S. cerevisiae LEU2
   8069..8173    +  promoter       AmpR promoter: bla
   8174..9034    +  CDS            AmpR: β-lactamase; bla; confers resistance to ampicillin, carbenicillin, and related antibiotics
   9205..9793    +  rep_origin     ori: high-copy-number ColE1/pMB1/pBR322/pUC origin of replication
   9976..10068   +  CDS            lacI (fragment): lac repressor; lacI; The lac repressor binds to the lac operator to inhibit transcription in E. coli. This inhibition can be relieved by adding lactose or isopropyl-β-D-thiogalactopyranoside (IPTG).
  10081..10102   +  protein_bind   CAP binding site: CAP binding activates transcription in the presence of cAMP. E. coli catabolite activator protein
  10117..10147   +  promoter       lac promoter: promoter for the E. coli lac operon
  10155..10171   +  protein_bind   lac operator: The lac repressor binds to the lac operator to inhibit transcription in E. coli. This inhibition can be relieved by adding lactose or isopropyl-β-D-thiogalactopyranoside (IPTG). lac repressor encoded by lacI
  10216..10234   +  promoter       T3 promoter: promoter for bacteriophage T3 RNA polymerase
  10247..3       +  misc_feature   MCS (fragment) (across the origin): pBluescript multiple cloning site
