[The description below was written by a language model from this plasmid's Addgene catalogue record and pLannotate feature annotations shown in this document.]
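Description:
pRH3057 is a yeast integrating plasmid (YIp) of about 10.3 kb, built on the pRH3022 backbone for expression in Saccharomyces cerevisiae. No yeast replication origin or centromere is annotated, consistent with its YIp designation: it must integrate into the genome to be stably maintained. It carries two yeast markers, each with its own promoter: ADE2 (adenine biosynthesis) and LEU2 (leucine biosynthesis). The "ADE2-LEU2" label suggests that one serves as the homology target for integration and the other as the selection marker, but the record does not spell out which role each plays. In E. coli the plasmid is propagated through a high-copy ColE1/pUC-type origin and selected with ampicillin via β-lactamase. Remnants of a pBluescript-type scaffold are also present, including an f1 origin, lacZα and multiple cloning site fragments, lac regulatory elements and flanking T3 and T7 promoters.

The payload is a single expression cassette in which the strong constitutive TDH3 (GAP) promoter drives the yeast LYS1 coding sequence, fused at its C-terminus to GFP and followed by the ADH1 terminator. LYS1 encodes saccharopine dehydrogenase, which catalyses the final step of lysine biosynthesis. This version carries an I36D substitution. The catalogue entry describes the plasmid as part of a set of protein quality control substrates and associated controls, from a study of proteins that remain functional yet are degraded. The GFP tag allows the abundance and stability of the mutant protein to be followed by fluorescence, for instance when comparing it with a wild-type counterpart or across strains defective in degradation pathways. The record does not state whether this particular construct is regarded as the substrate or the control.
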