Addgene plasmid #210162: pRH3057
Purpose: Protein quality control substrate and associated control YIp ADE2-LEU2 pTDH3::lys1-I36D-GFP::tADH1
Depositing lab: Randy Hampton. Depositing organization: University of California, San Diego (UCSD). Publication: Exploring the "misfolding problem" by systematic discovery and analysis of functional-but-degraded proteins. Flagg MP, Lam B, Lam DK, Le TM, Kao A, Slaiwa YI, Hampton RY. Mol Biol Cell. 2023 Dec 1;34(13):ar125. doi: 10.1091/mbc.E23-06-0248. Epub 2023 Sep 20. PubMed 37729018.
Backbone
  Vector backbone: pRH3022
  Vector type: Yeast Expression
Growth in bacteria
  Bacterial resistance: Ampicillin, 100 μg/mL
  Growth temperature: 37°C
  Growth strain: DH5alpha
  Copy number: High Copy
Gene/Insert
  Gene/Insert name: YIp ADE2-LEU2 pTDH3::lys1-I36D-GFP::tADH1
  Species: S. cerevisiae (budding yeast)
  Mutation: I36D
  Entrez Gene: LYS1 (a.k.a. YIR034C)
  Cloning method: Gibson Cloning
Terms and licenses: Academic/Nonprofit Terms; Industry Terms: Not Available to Industry
How to cite: pRH3057 was a gift from Randy Hampton (Addgene plasmid # 210162 ; http://n2t.net/addgene:210162 ; RRID:Addgene_210162)
